>Addgene plasmid #197848 | pJMC-2-Empty | addgene full sequence | sequence record 390311 | Addgene NGS Result
GTCAGTGAGCGAGGAAGCGGAAGAGCGCCCACCTGCTTTTAGCCGGCGCGCCGGAGAGATCGCGCACGCC
CGCTGAGCTCCACCTTTTGCAGGTGTGATGAAAAGCCTTAGGGTCAGGTGGCACTTTTCGGGGAAATGTG
CGATGAACCCCTATTTGTTTATTTTTCTAAATACATTCAAATATGTATCCGCTAATGAGACAATAACCCT
GATAAATGCTTCAATTATATTGAAAAAGGAAGAGTATGAGTATCCAACATTTCCGTGTCGCCCTTATTCC
CTTTTTTGCGGCCTTCTGCCTTCCTGTTTTTGCTCACCCAGAAACGCTGGTGAAAGTAAAAGATGCTGAA
GATCAGTTGGGTGCCCGAGTGGGTTACATTGAACTGGATCTCAACAGCGGCAAAATCTTAGAGAGTTTTC
GCCCCGAAGAACGCTTCCCAATGATGAGCACTTTCAAAGTTCTGCTATGTGGCGCGGTGTTATCCCGTAT
TGATGCTGGGCAAGAGCAACTCGGTCGCCGCATACACTATTCTCAGAATGACTTGGTTGAGTATTCACCA
GTCACAGAAAAGCATCTTACGGATGGCATGACAGTAAGAGAATTATGTAGTGCTGCCATAACCATGAGTG
ATAACACTGCGGCCAACTTACTTCTGACAACGATTGGAGGACCGAAGGAGCTAACCGCTTTTTTGCACAA
CATGGGGGATCATGTAACTCGCCTTGATCGTTGGGAACCGGAGCTGAATGAAGCCATACCAAACGACGAG
CGTGACACCACGATGCCTGTAGCAATGGCAACAACTCTCCGCAAACTATTAACTGGCGAACTACTTACTC
TTGCTTCACGCCAGCAACTCATTGACTGGATGGAGGCGGACAAAGTTGCAGGACCACTTCTGCGCTCGGC
ACTTCCGGCTGGCTGGTTTATTGCTGATAAATCTGGAGCCGGTGAGCGTGGCTCTCGCGGTATCATTGCA
GCACTGGGGCCAGATGGTAAGCCCTCCCGTATCGTAGTTATCTACACGACGGGGAGTCAGGCAACTATGG
ATGAACGAAATAGACAGATCGCTGAGATAGGTGCCTCACTGATTAAGCATTGGTAACTGTCAGACGAAGG
GAAATAAATAGTAGCCCGCCTGATGTGCGGGCTTTTTTTTGGTGGTGGTTACCAGTGTCGCTTAGCTACC
GTAGGTCCTCTTAGGCGGTCCGATTAGCGACATAGTCATCAATGCCTTGACGGCAAAATCCCTTAACGTG
AGTTTTCGTTCCACTGAGCGTCAGACCCCGTAGAAAAGATCAAAGGATCTTCTTGAGATCCTTTTTTTCT
GCGCGTAATCTGCTGCTTGCAAACAAAAAAACCACCGCTACCAGCGGTGGTTTGTTTGCCGGATCAAGAG
CTACTAACTCTTTTTCCGAAGGTAACTGGCTTCAGCAGAGCGCAGATACCAAATACTGTTCTTCTAGTGT
AGCCGTAGTTAGGCCACCACTTCAAGAACTCTGTAGCACCGCCTACATACCTCGCTCTGCTAATCCTGTT
ACCAGTGGCTGCTGCCAGTGGCGATAAGTCGTGTCTTACCGGGTTGGACTCAAGACGATAGTTACCGGAT
AAGGCGCAGCGGTCGGGCTGAACGGGGGGTTCGTGCTCACAGCCCAGCTTGGAGCGAACGACATACACCG
AACTGAGATACCTACAGCGTGAGCTATGAGAAAGCGCCACGCTTCCCGAAGGGAGAAAGGCGGACAGGTA
TCCGGTAAGCGGCAGGGTCGGAACAGGAGAGCGCACGAGGGAGCTTCCAGGGGGAAACGCCTGGTATCTT
TATAGTCCTGTCGGGTTTCGCCACCTCTGACTTGAGCGTCGATTTTTGTGATGCTCGTCAGGGGGGCGGA
GCCTATGGAAAAACGCCAGCAACGCGGCCTTTTTACGGTTCCTGGCCTTTTGCTGGCCTTTTGCTCACAT
GTTCTTTCCTGCGTTATCCCCTGATTCTGTGGATAACCGTATTACCGCCTTTGAGTGAGCTGATACCGCT
CGCCGCAGCCGAACGACCGAGCGCAGCGA
Features (pLannotate 1.2.2; 4 found; start..end, strand, type, name):
      1..23      +  rep_origin     RSF ori (fragment): Plasmids containing the RSF 1030 origin of replication can be propagated in E. coli cells that contain additional plasmids with compatible origins.
    145..245     +  promoter       AmpR promoter: bla
    246..1106    +  CDS            AmpR: β-lactamase; bla; confers resistance to ampicillin, carbenicillin, and related antibiotics
   1313..1901    +  rep_origin     ori: high-copy-number ColE1/pMB1/pBR322/pUC origin of replication
