[The description below was written by a language model from this plasmid's Addgene catalogue record and pLannotate feature annotations shown in this document.]
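Description:
pJMC-2-Empty is a small (about 2.1 kb) empty backbone from a modular vector toolkit and parts library developed for plant genome engineering. The catalogue describes it as the "Level 1 module 2 empty" plasmid. This suggests it fills the second module position in a hierarchical, multi-module assembly scheme when no functional cargo is wanted in that slot, though the record does not spell out how it is used. The backbone is listed as self-made, and its origin and vector type are unspecified. No gene or insert is recorded.

The annotated sequence contains little beyond what is needed for maintenance in E. coli. A bla (AmpR) promoter drives the β-lactamase coding sequence, conferring resistance to ampicillin and related antibiotics. A high-copy ColE1/pUC-type origin of replication matches the high copy number given in the catalogue. A 23-nt fragment was also annotated as RSF ori, but it is far too short to be a functional origin and is probably a residual or coincidental match.

The feature table identifies no promoters, terminators, reporters, plant selectable markers or T-DNA borders. The plasmid therefore appears to be a bacterial cloning intermediate rather than a vector for direct plant delivery. Short unannotated stretches lie between the listed features and may hold the assembly junctions or restriction sites that define the module position. Neither the record nor the annotation states which sites, overhangs or enzymes are involved, so those details would have to come from the toolkit's publication.
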