Addgene plasmid #197848: pJMC-2-Empty
Purpose: (Empty Backbone) Level 1 module 2 empty
Depositing lab: Daniel Voytas. Depositing organization: University of Minnesota. Publication: An extensible vector toolkit and parts library for advanced engineering of plant genomes. Chamness JC, Kumar J, Cruz AJ, Rhuby E, Holum MJ, Cody JP, Tibebu R, Gamo ME, Starker CG, Zhang F, Voytas DF. Plant Genome. 2023 Mar 9:e20312. doi: 10.1002/tpg2.20312. PubMed 36896468.
Backbone
  Vector backbone: Unspecified
  Backbone manufacturer: Self-made
  Vector type: Unspecified
Growth in bacteria
  Bacterial resistance: Ampicillin, 100 μg/mL
  Growth temperature: 37°C
  Growth strain: DH5alpha
  Copy number: High Copy
Gene/Insert
  Gene/Insert name: None
Terms and licenses: Academic/Nonprofit Terms; Industry Terms: Not Available to Industry
Depositor comments: Please visit https://www.biorxiv.org/content/10.1101/2022.10.15.511792v1 for bioRxiv preprint.
How to cite: pJMC-2-Empty was a gift from Daniel Voytas (Addgene plasmid # 197848 ; http://n2t.net/addgene:197848 ; RRID:Addgene_197848)
